Addgene plasmid #59984: pDCC5
Purpose: Bi-cistronic Drosophila CRISPR/Cas9 vector, contains hsp70>Cas9-D10A nickase and U6>sgRNA cassette
Depositing lab: Peter Duchek. Depositing organization: Institut fuer Molekulare Biotechnologie (IMBA). Publication: Efficient CRISPR/Cas9 Plasmids for Rapid and Versatile Genome Editing in Drosophila. Gokcezade J, Sienski G, Duchek P. G3 (Bethesda). 2014 Sep 17. pii: g3.114.014126. doi: 10.1534/g3.114.014126. PubMed 25236734.
Backbone
  Vector backbone: pHW
  Total vector size (bp): 8088
  Vector type: Insect Expression, CRISPR
Growth in bacteria
  Bacterial resistance: Ampicillin, 100 μg/mL
  Growth temperature: 37°C
  Growth strain: DH5alpha
  Copy number: High Copy
Gene/Insert
  Gene/Insert name: Cas9-D10A (alt name: HA-hSpCas9-D10A)
  Species: Synthetic
  Insert size (bp): 4209
  Mutation: D10A
  Promoter: hsp70Bb
  Tag / fusion protein: HA (N terminal on insert)
  Cloning method: Gateway Cloning
  Sequencing primers: 5′ GCGCTTCCGGAGGTATACACC
Terms and licenses: Academic/Nonprofit Terms; Industry Terms: Not Available to Industry
How to cite: pDCC5 was a gift from Peter Duchek (Addgene plasmid # 59984 ; http://n2t.net/addgene:59984 ; RRID:Addgene_59984)
