[The description below was written by a language model from this plasmid's Addgene catalogue record and pLannotate feature annotations shown in this document.]
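Description:
pDCC5 is a bicistronic CRISPR/Cas9 plasmid for genome editing in Drosophila, built on the pHW insect expression backbone. The catalogue lists it at about 8.1 kb, and the deposited sequence is 8,120 nt. It is maintained in E. coli as a high-copy plasmid through a ColE1/pUC-type origin and is selected with ampicillin via the β-lactamase gene. The record shows no separate marker for selection in flies or insect cells.

The plasmid carries both components of the editing system. A Drosophila U6-2 RNA polymerase III promoter sits upstream of the Streptococcus pyogenes guide RNA scaffold, forming the cassette that expresses a user-supplied sgRNA. A second, partial scaffold match is annotated immediately after the full one. Downstream, the Drosophila hsp70Bb promoter drives a synthetic SpCas9 coding sequence with an N-terminal HA epitope tag. This insert is flanked by attB1 and attB2 sites, consistent with its introduction by Gateway recombination. The transcript ends in SV40-derived 3′ sequences, including the small t intron and the SV40 polyadenylation signal. The SV40 NLS and T antigen fragments annotated in this region are part of that 3′ segment rather than fusions to Cas9.

The Cas9 carries the D10A mutation, which inactivates the RuvC nuclease domain so that the enzyme nicks one DNA strand instead of making a double-strand break. Such nickases are generally used with paired guides targeting opposite strands to reduce off-target cleavage. The short lacI and λ Exo fragments in the feature table are probably backbone remnants or chance matches with no stated function.
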