Features (pLannotate 1.2.2; 18 found; start..end, strand, type, name):
      1..54      +  CDS            lacI (fragment): lac repressor; lacI; The lac repressor binds to the lac operator to inhibit transcription in E. coli. This inhibition can be relieved by adding lactose or isopropyl-β-D-thiogalactopyranoside (IPTG).
     84..483     +  promoter       dU6-2 promoter: RNA polymerase III promoter for Drosophila U6-2 snRNA (Das et al., 1987)
    502..577     +  misc_RNA       gRNA scaffold: guide RNA scaffold for the Streptococcus pyogenes CRISPR/Cas9 system
    584..627     +  misc_RNA       gRNA scaffold (fragment): guide RNA scaffold for the Streptococcus pyogenes CRISPR/Cas9 system
    663..1004    +  promoter       hsp70 promoter (fragment): Drosophila melanogaster hsp70Bb promoter
   1101..1125    +  protein_bind   attB1: mutant version of attB; recombination site for the Gateway® BP reaction BP Clonase™
   1131..1158    +  CDS            3xHA (fragment): three tandem HA epitope tags
   1191..5291    +  CDS            Cas9: Cas9 (Csn1) endonuclease from the Streptococcus pyogenes Type II CRISPR/Cas system generates RNA-guided double strand breaks in DNA
   5332..5356    -  protein_bind   attB2: mutant version of attB; recombination site for the Gateway® BP reaction BP Clonase™
   5372..5446    +  CDS            small t antigen (fragment): SV40 (simian virus 40) small t antigen
   5448..5513    +  intron         small t intron: SV40 (simian virus 40) small t antigen intron
   5643..5663    +  CDS            SV40 NLS: nuclear localization signal of SV40 (simian virus 40) large T antigen
   5982..6065    +  CDS            large T antigen (fragment): large T antigen from SV40 (simian virus 40)
   6088..6222    +  polyA_signal   SV40 poly(A) signal: SV40 polyadenylation signal
   6240..6302    -  CDS            Exo (fragment): 5' to 3' double-stranded DNA exonuclease in the λ Red system; exo; creates 3' single-stranded DNA tails
   6301..6318    +  promoter       AmpR promoter (fragment): bla
   6319..7179    +  CDS            AmpR: β-lactamase; bla; confers resistance to ampicillin, carbenicillin, and related antibiotics
   7350..7938    +  rep_origin     ori: high-copy-number ColE1/pMB1/pBR322/pUC origin of replication
>Addgene plasmid #59984 | pDCC5 | depositor full sequence | sequence record 95389 | pDCC5 sequence 8120 bps
GCGCCCAATACGCAAACCGCCTCTCCCCGCGCGTTGGCCGATTCATTAATGCAGGCAACTCGTGAAAGGT
AGGCGGATCAGCGGTTCGACTTGCAGCCTGAAATACGGCACGAGTAGGAAAAGCCGAGTCAAATGCCGAA
TGCAGAGTCTCATTACAGCACAATCAACTCAAGAAAAACTCGACACTTTTTTACCATTTGCACTTAAATC
CTTTTTTATTCGTTATGTATACTTTTTTTGGTCCCTAACCAAAACAAAACCAAACTCTCTTAGTCGTGCC
TCTATATTTAAAACTATCAATTTATTATAGTCAATAAATCGAACTGTGTTTTCAACAAACGAACAATAGG
ACACTTTGATTCTAAAGGAAATTTTGAAAATCTTAAGCAGAGGGTTCTTAAGACCATTTGCCAATTCTTA
TAATTCTCAACTGCTCTTTCCTGATGTTGATCATTTATATAGGTATGTTTTCCTCAATACTTCGGGTCTT
CGAGAAGACCTGTTTTAGAGCTAGAAATAGCAAGTTAAAATAAGGCTAGTCCGTTATCAACTTGAAAAAG
TGGCACCGAGTCGGTGCTTTTTTGTTTTAGAGCTAGAAATAGCAAGTTAAAATAAGGCTAGTCCGTTTTT
AGCGCGTGCGCCAATTCTGCAGACAAATGGCTCTAGAATCCCAAAACAAACTGGTTATTGTGGTAGGTCA
TTTGTTTGGCAGAAAGAAAACTCGAGAAATTTCTCTGGCCGTTATTCGTTATTCTCTCTTTTCTTTTTGG
GTCTCTCCCTCTCTGCACTAATGCTCTCTCACTCTGTCACACAGTAAACGGCATACTGCTCTCGTTGGTT
CGAGAGAGCGCGCCTCGAATGTTCGCGAAAAGAGCGCCGGAGTATAAATAGAGGCGCTTCGTCTACGGAG
CGACAATTCAATTCAAACAAGCAAAGTGAACACGTCGCTAAGCGAAAGCTAAGCAAATAAACAAGCGCAG
CTGAACAAGCTAAACAATCTGCAGCCAAGCTCGATAAGCTTGTTCGAATCTCGAGTGCGCGCTTCCGGAG
GTATACACCTAGGCGGTACCACTGCAGTGAATTCGGAGCTCTACCGGTATACAAGTTTGTACAAAAAAGC
AGGCTCAATGTACCCATACGATGTTCCAGATTACGCTTCGCCGAAGAAAAAGCGCAAGGTCGAAGCGTCC
GACAAGAAGTACAGCATCGGCCTGGCCATCGGCACCAACTCTGTGGGCTGGGCCGTGATCACCGACGAGT
ACAAGGTGCCCAGCAAGAAATTCAAGGTGCTGGGCAACACCGACCGGCACAGCATCAAGAAGAACCTGAT
CGGAGCCCTGCTGTTCGACAGCGGCGAAACAGCCGAGGCCACCCGGCTGAAGAGAACCGCCAGAAGAAGA
TACACCAGACGGAAGAACCGGATCTGCTATCTGCAAGAGATCTTCAGCAACGAGATGGCCAAGGTGGACG
ACAGCTTCTTCCACAGACTGGAAGAGTCCTTCCTGGTGGAAGAGGATAAGAAGCACGAGCGGCACCCCAT
CTTCGGCAACATCGTGGACGAGGTGGCCTACCACGAGAAGTACCCCACCATCTACCACCTGAGAAAGAAA
CTGGTGGACAGCACCGACAAGGCCGACCTGCGGCTGATCTATCTGGCCCTGGCCCACATGATCAAGTTCC
GGGGCCACTTCCTGATCGAGGGCGACCTGAACCCCGACAACAGCGACGTGGACAAGCTGTTCATCCAGCT
GGTGCAGACCTACAACCAGCTGTTCGAGGAAAACCCCATCAACGCCAGCGGCGTGGACGCCAAGGCCATC
CTGTCTGCCAGACTGAGCAAGAGCAGACGGCTGGAAAATCTGATCGCCCAGCTGCCCGGCGAGAAGAAGA
ATGGCCTGTTCGGCAACCTGATTGCCCTGAGCCTGGGCCTGACCCCCAACTTCAAGAGCAACTTCGACCT
GGCCGAGGATGCCAAACTGCAGCTGAGCAAGGACACCTACGACGACGACCTGGACAACCTGCTGGCCCAG
ATCGGCGACCAGTACGCCGACCTGTTTCTGGCCGCCAAGAACCTGTCCGACGCCATCCTGCTGAGCGACA
TCCTGAGAGTGAACACCGAGATCACCAAGGCCCCCCTGAGCGCCTCTATGATCAAGAGATACGACGAGCA
CCACCAGGACCTGACCCTGCTGAAAGCTCTCGTGCGGCAGCAGCTGCCTGAGAAGTACAAAGAGATTTTC
TTCGACCAGAGCAAGAACGGCTACGCCGGCTACATTGACGGCGGAGCCAGCCAGGAAGAGTTCTACAAGT
TCATCAAGCCCATCCTGGAAAAGATGGACGGCACCGAGGAACTGCTCGTGAAGCTGAACAGAGAGGACCT
GCTGCGGAAGCAGCGGACCTTCGACAACGGCAGCATCCCCCACCAGATCCACCTGGGAGAGCTGCACGCC
ATTCTGCGGCGGCAGGAAGATTTTTACCCATTCCTGAAGGACAACCGGGAAAAGATCGAGAAGATCCTGA
CCTTCCGCATCCCCTACTACGTGGGCCCTCTGGCCAGGGGAAACAGCAGATTCGCCTGGATGACCAGAAA
GAGCGAGGAAACCATCACCCCCTGGAACTTCGAGGAAGTGGTGGACAAGGGCGCTTCCGCCCAGAGCTTC
ATCGAGCGGATGACCAACTTCGATAAGAACCTGCCCAACGAGAAGGTGCTGCCCAAGCACAGCCTGCTGT
ACGAGTACTTCACCGTGTATAACGAGCTGACCAAAGTGAAATACGTGACCGAGGGAATGAGAAAGCCCGC
CTTCCTGAGCGGCGAGCAGAAAAAGGCCATCGTGGACCTGCTGTTCAAGACCAACCGGAAAGTGACCGTG
AAGCAGCTGAAAGAGGACTACTTCAAGAAAATCGAGTGCTTCGACTCCGTGGAAATCTCCGGCGTGGAAG
ATCGGTTCAACGCCTCCCTGGGCACATACCACGATCTGCTGAAAATTATCAAGGACAAGGACTTCCTGGA
CAATGAGGAAAACGAGGACATTCTGGAAGATATCGTGCTGACCCTGACACTGTTTGAGGACAGAGAGATG
ATCGAGGAACGGCTGAAAACCTATGCCCACCTGTTCGACGACAAAGTGATGAAGCAGCTGAAGCGGCGGA
GATACACCGGCTGGGGCAGGCTGAGCCGGAAGCTGATCAACGGCATCCGGGACAAGCAGTCCGGCAAGAC
AATCCTGGATTTCCTGAAGTCCGACGGCTTCGCCAACAGAAACTTCATGCAGCTGATCCACGACGACAGC
CTGACCTTTAAAGAGGACATCCAGAAAGCCCAGGTGTCCGGCCAGGGCGATAGCCTGCACGAGCACATTG
CCAATCTGGCCGGCAGCCCCGCCATTAAGAAGGGCATCCTGCAGACAGTGAAGGTGGTGGACGAGCTCGT
GAAAGTGATGGGCCGGCACAAGCCCGAGAACATCGTGATCGAAATGGCCAGAGAGAACCAGACCACCCAG
AAGGGACAGAAGAACAGCCGCGAGAGAATGAAGCGGATCGAAGAGGGCATCAAAGAGCTGGGCAGCCAGA
TCCTGAAAGAACACCCCGTGGAAAACACCCAGCTGCAGAACGAGAAGCTGTACCTGTACTACCTGCAGAA
TGGGCGGGATATGTACGTGGACCAGGAACTGGACATCAACCGGCTGTCCGACTACGATGTGGACCATATC
GTGCCTCAGAGCTTTCTGAAGGACGACTCCATCGACAACAAGGTGCTGACCAGAAGCGACAAGAACCGGG
GCAAGAGCGACAACGTGCCCTCCGAAGAGGTCGTGAAGAAGATGAAGAACTACTGGCGGCAGCTGCTGAA
CGCCAAGCTGATTACCCAGAGAAAGTTCGACAATCTGACCAAGGCCGAGAGAGGCGGCCTGAGCGAACTG
GATAAGGCCGGCTTCATCAAGAGACAGCTGGTGGAAACCCGGCAGATCACAAAGCACGTGGCACAGATCC
TGGACTCCCGGATGAACACTAAGTACGACGAGAATGACAAGCTGATCCGGGAAGTGAAAGTGATCACCCT
GAAGTCCAAGCTGGTGTCCGATTTCCGGAAGGATTTCCAGTTTTACAAAGTGCGCGAGATCAACAACTAC
CACCACGCCCACGACGCCTACCTGAACGCCGTCGTGGGAACCGCCCTGATCAAAAAGTACCCTAAGCTGG
AAAGCGAGTTCGTGTACGGCGACTACAAGGTGTACGACGTGCGGAAGATGATCGCCAAGAGCGAGCAGGA
AATCGGCAAGGCTACCGCCAAGTACTTCTTCTACAGCAACATCATGAACTTTTTCAAGACCGAGATTACC
CTGGCCAACGGCGAGATCCGGAAGCGGCCTCTGATCGAGACAAACGGCGAAACCGGGGAGATCGTGTGGG
ATAAGGGCCGGGATTTTGCCACCGTGCGGAAAGTGCTGAGCATGCCCCAAGTGAATATCGTGAAAAAGAC
CGAGGTGCAGACAGGCGGCTTCAGCAAAGAGTCTATCCTGCCCAAGAGGAACAGCGATAAGCTGATCGCC
AGAAAGAAGGACTGGGACCCTAAGAAGTACGGCGGCTTCGACAGCCCCACCGTGGCCTATTCTGTGCTGG
TGGTGGCCAAAGTGGAAAAGGGCAAGTCCAAGAAACTGAAGAGTGTGAAAGAGCTGCTGGGGATCACCAT
CATGGAAAGAAGCAGCTTCGAGAAGAATCCCATCGACTTTCTGGAAGCCAAGGGCTACAAAGAAGTGAAA
AAGGACCTGATCATCAAGCTGCCTAAGTACTCCCTGTTCGAGCTGGAAAACGGCCGGAAGAGAATGCTGG
CCTCTGCCGGCGAACTGCAGAAGGGAAACGAACTGGCCCTGCCCTCCAAATATGTGAACTTCCTGTACCT
GGCCAGCCACTATGAGAAGCTGAAGGGCTCCCCCGAGGATAATGAGCAGAAACAGCTGTTTGTGGAACAG
CACAAGCACTACCTGGACGAGATCATCGAGCAGATCAGCGAGTTCTCCAAGAGAGTGATCCTGGCCGACG
CTAATCTGGACAAAGTGCTGTCCGCCTACAACAAGCACCGGGATAAGCCCATCAGAGAGCAGGCCAAGAA
TATCATCCACCTGTTTACCCTGACCAATCTGGGAGCCCCTGCCGCCTTCAAGTACTTTGACACCACCATC
GACCGGAAGAGGTACACCAGCACCAAAGAGGTGCTGGACGCCACCCTGATCCACCAGAGCATCACCGGCC
TGTACGAGACACGGATCGACCTGTCTCAGCTGGGAGGCGACAGCCCCAAGAAGAAGAGAAAGGTGGAGGC
CAGCTAATAGGACCCAGCTTTCTTGTACAAAGTGGTGACGTAAGCTAGCAGGATCTTTGTGAAGGAACCT
TACTTCTGTGGTGTGACATAATTGGACAAACTACCTACAGAGATTTAAAGCTCTAAGGTAAATATAAAAT
TTTTAAGTGTATAATGTGTTAAACTACTGATTCTAATTGTTTGTGTATTTTAGATTCCAACCTATGGAAC
TGATGAATGGGAGCAGTGGTGGAATGCCTTTAATGAGGAAAACCTGTTTTGCTCAGAAGAAATGCCATCT
AGTGATGATGAGGCTACTGCTGACTCTCAACATTCTACTCCTCCAAAAAAGAAGAGAAAGGTAGTTGACC
CCAAGGACTTTCCTTCAGAATTGCTAAGTTTTTTGAGTCATGCTGTGTTTAGTAATAGAACTCTTGCTTG
CTTTGCTATTTACACCACAAAGGAAAAAGCTGCACTGCTATACAAGAAAATTATGGAAAAATATTCTGTA
ACCTTTATAAGTAGGCATAACAGTTATAATCATAACATACTGTTTTTTCTTACTCCACACAGGCATAGAG
TGTCTGCTATTAATAACTATGCTCAAAAATTGTGTACCTTTAGCTTTTTAATTTGTAAAGGGGTTAATAA
GGAATATTTGATGTATAGTGCCTTGACTAGAGATCATAATCAGCCATACCACATTTGTAGAGGTTTTACT
TGCTTTAAAAAACCTCCCACACCTCCCCCTGAACCTGAAACATAAAATGAATGCAATTGTTGTTGTTAAC
TTGTTTATTGCAGCTTATAATGGTTACAAATAAAGCAATAGCATCACAAATTTCACAAATAAAGCATTTT
TTTCACTGCATTCTAGTTGTGGTTTGTCCAAACTCATCAATGTATCTTATCATGTCTGGATCCCGTTTAA
ACTACGCGTAATTCAAACAGGGTTCTGGCGTCGTTCTCGTACTGTTTTCCCCAGGCCAGTGCTTTAGCGT
TATTGAAAAAGGAAGAGTATGAGTATTCAACATTTCCGTGTCGCCCTTATTCCCTTTTTTGCGGCATTTT
GCCTTCCTGTTTTTGCTCACCCAGAAACGCTGGTGAAAGTAAAAGATGCTGAAGATCAGTTGGGTGCACG
AGTGGGTTACATCGAACTGGATCTCAACAGCGGTAAGATCCTTGAGAGTTTTCGCCCCGAAGAACGTTTT
CCAATGATGAGCACTTTTAAAGTTCTGCTATGTGGCGCGGTATTATCCCGTATTGACGCCGGGCAAGAGC
AACTCGGTCGCCGCATACACTATTCTCAGAATGACTTGGTTGAGTACTCACCAGTCACAGAAAAGCATCT
TACGGATGGCATGACAGTAAGAGAATTATGCAGTGCTGCCATAACCATGAGTGATAACACTGCGGCCAAC
TTACTTCTGACAACGATCGGAGGACCGAAGGAGCTAACCGCTTTTTTGCACAACATGGGGGATCATGTAA
CTCGCCTTGATCGTTGGGAACCGGAGCTGAATGAAGCCATACCAAACGACGAGCGTGACACCACGATGCC
TGTAGCAATGGCAACAACGTTGCGCAAACTATTAACTGGCGAACTACTTACTCTAGCTTCCCGGCAACAA
TTAATAGACTGGATGGAGGCGGATAAAGTTGCAGGACCACTTCTGCGCTCGGCCCTTCCGGCTGGCTGGT
TTATTGCTGATAAATCTGGAGCCGGTGAGCGTGGGTCTCGCGGTATCATTGCAGCACTGGGGCCAGATGG
TAAGCCCTCCCGTATCGTAGTTATCTACACGACGGGGAGTCAGGCAACTATGGATGAACGAAATAGACAG
ATCGCTGAGATAGGTGCCTCACTGATTAAGCATTGGTAACTGTCAGACCAAGTTTACTCATATATACTTT
AGATTGATTTAAAACTTCATTTTTAATTTAAAAGGATCTAGGTGAAGATCCTTTTTGATAATCTCATGAC
CAAAATCCCTTAACGTGAGTTTTCGTTCCACTGAGCGTCAGACCCCGTAGAAAAGATCAAAGGATCTTCT
TGAGATCCTTTTTTTCTGCGCGTAATCTGCTGCTTGCAAACAAAAAAACCACCGCTACCAGCGGTGGTTT
GTTTGCCGGATCAAGAGCTACCAACTCTTTTTCCGAAGGTAACTGGCTTCAGCAGAGCGCAGATACCAAA
TACTGTTCTTCTAGTGTAGCCGTAGTTAGGCCACCACTTCAAGAACTCTGTAGCACCGCCTACATACCTC
GCTCTGCTAATCCTGTTACCAGTGGCTGCTGCCAGTGGCGATAAGTCGTGTCTTACCGGGTTGGACTCAA
GACGATAGTTACCGGATAAGGCGCAGCGGTCGGGCTGAACGGGGGGTTCGTGCACACAGCCCAGCTTGGA
GCGAACGACCTACACCGAACTGAGATACCTACAGCGTGAGCTATGAGAAAGCGCCACGCTTCCCGAAGGG
AGAAAGGCGGACAGGTATCCGGTAAGCGGCAGGGTCGGAACAGGAGAGCGCACGAGGGAGCTTCCAGGGG
GAAACGCCTGGTATCTTTATAGTCCTGTCGGGTTTCGCCACCTCTGACTTGAGCGTCGATTTTTGTGATG
CTCGTCAGGGGGGCGGAGCCTATGGAAAAACGCCAGCAACGCGGCCTTTTTACGGTTCCTGGCCTTTTGC
TGGCCTTTTGCTCACATGTTCTTTCCTGCGTTATCCCCTGATTCTGTGGATAACCGTATTACCGCCTTTG
AGTGAGCTGATACCGCTCGCCGCAGCCGAACGACCGAGCGCAGCGAGTCAGTGAGCGAGGAAGCGGAAGA
