>Addgene plasmid #59984 | pDCC5 | addgene partial sequence | sequence record 97363 | SV40-splice-R2 5'-CACAAACAATTAGAATCAGTAG-3'
TTTTATATTTACCTTAGAGCTTTAAATCTCTGTAGGTAGTTTGTCCAATTATGTCACACCACAGAAGTAA
GGTTCCTTCACAAAGATCCTGCTAGCTTACGTCACCACTTTGTACAAGAAAGCTGGGTCCTATTAGCTGG
CCTCCACCTTTCTCTTCTTCTTGGGGCTGTCGCCTCCCAGCTGAGACAGGTCGATCCGTGTCTCGTACAG
GCCGGTGATGCTCTGGTGGATCAGGGTGGCGTCCAGCACCTCTTTGGTGCTGGTGTACCTCTTCCGGTCG
ATGGTGGTGTCAAAGTACTTGAAGGCGGCAGGGGCTCCCAGATTGGTCAGGGTAAACAGGTGGATGATAT
TCTTGGCCTGCTCTCTGATGGGCTTATCCCGGTGCTTGTTGTAGGCGGACAGCACTTTGTCCAGATTAGC
GTCGGCCAGGATCACTCTCTTGGAGAACTCGCTGATCTGCTCGATGATCTCGTCCAGGTAGTGCTTGTGC
TGTTCCACAAACAGCTGTTTCTGCTCATTATCCTCGGGGGAGCCCTTCAGCTTCTCATAGTGGCTGGCCA
GGTACAGGAAGTTCACATATTTGGAGGGCAGGGCCAGTTCGTTTCCCTTCTGCAGTTCGCCGGCAGAGGC
CAGCATTCTCTTCCGGCCGTTTTCCAGCTCGAACAGGGAGTACTTAGGCAGCTTGATGATCAGGTCCTTT
TTCACTTCTTTGTAGCCCTTGGCTTCCAGAAAGTCGATGGGATTCTTCTCGAAGCTGCTTCTTTCCATGA
TGGTGATCCCCAGCAGCTC
