>Addgene plasmid #59984 | pDCC5 | addgene partial sequence | sequence record 97373 | pBR322ori-F 5'-GGGAAACGCCTGGTATCTTT-3'
GAGCGTCGATTTTTGTGATGCTCGTCAGGGGGGCGGAGCCTATGGAAAAACGCCAGCAACGCGGCCTTTT
TACGGTTCCTGGCCTTTTGCTGGCCTTTTGCTCACATGTTCTTTCCTGCGTTATCCCCTGATTCTGTGGA
TAACCGTATTACCGCCTTTGAGTGAGCTGATACCGCTCGCCGCAGCCGAACGACCGAGCGCAGCGAGTCA
GTGAGCGAGGAAGCGGAAGAGCGCCCAATACGCAAACCGCCTCTCCCCGCGCGTTGGCCGATTCATTAAT
GCAGGCAACTCGTGAAAGGTAGGCGGATCAGCGGTTCGACTTGCAGCCTGAAATACGGCACGAGTAGGAA
AAGCCGAGTCAAATGCCGAATGCAGAGTCTCATTACAGCACAATCAACTCAAGAAAAACTCGACACTTTT
TTACCATTTGCACTTAAATCCTTTTTTATTCGTTATGTATACTTTTTTTGGTCCCTAACCAAAACAAAAC
CAAACTCTCTTAGTCGTGCCTCTATATTTAAAACTATCAATTTATTATAGTCAATAAATCGAACTGTGTT
TTCAACAAACGAACAATAGGACACTTTGATTCTAAAGGAAATTTTGAAAATCTTAAGCAGAGGGTTCTTA
AGACCATTTGCCAATTCTTATAATTCTCAACTGCTCTTTCCTGATGTTGATCATTTATATAGGTATGTTT
TCCTCAATACTTCGGGTCTTCGAGAAGACCTGTTTTAGAGCTAGAAATAGCAAGTTAAAATAAGGCTAGT
CCGTTATCAACTTG
