>Addgene plasmid #59984 | pDCC5 | addgene partial sequence | sequence record 97379 | hSpCas9-R1 5'-CGCTCGTGCTTCTTATCCTC-3'
GTCTGTGGAAGAAGCTGTCGTCCACCTTGGCCATCTCGTTGCTGAAGATCTCTTGCAGATAGCAGATCCG
GTTCTTCCGTCTGGTGTATCTTCTTCTGGCGGTTCTCTTCAGCCGGGTGGCCTCGGCTGTTTCGCCGCTG
TCGAACAGCAGGGCTCCGATCAGGTTCTTCTTGATGCTGTGCCGGTCGGTGTTGCCCAGCACCTTGAATT
TCTTGCTGGGCACCTTGTACTCGTCGGTGATCACGGCCCAGCCCACAGAGTTGGTGCCGATGGCCAGGCC
GATGCTGTACTTCTTGTCGGACGCTTCGACCTTGCGCTTTTTCTTCGGCGAAGCGTAATCTGGAACATCG
TATGGGTACATTGAGCCTGCTTTTTTGTACAAACTTGTATACCGGTAGAGCTCCGAATTCACTGCAGTGG
TACCGCCTAGGTGTATACCTCCGGAAGCGCGCACTCGAGATTCGAACAAGCTTATCGAGCTTGGCTGCAG
ATTGTTTAGCTTGTTCAGCTGCGCTTGTTTATTTGCTTAGCTTTCGCTTAGCGACGTGTTCACTTTGCTT
GTTTGAATTGAATTGTCGCTCCGTAGACGAAGCGCCTCTATTTATACTCCGGCGCTCTTTTCGCGAACAT
TCGAGGCGCGCTCTCTCGAACCAACGAGAGCAGTATGCCGTTTACTGTGTGACAGAGTGAGAGAGCATTA
GTGCAGAGAGGGAGAGACCCAAAAAGAAAAGAGAGAATAACGAATAACGGCCAGAGAAATTTCTCGAGTT
TTCTTTCTGCCAAACAAATGACCTACCACAATAACCAGTTTGTTTTGGGATTCTAGAGCCATTTGTCTGC
AGAATTGGCGCACGCGCTAAAAACGGACTAGCCTTA
