>Addgene plasmid #59984 | pDCC5 | addgene partial sequence | sequence record 97381 | dCas9-R2 5'-GGGTTTCCACCAGCTGTCTC-3'
GTTCGCTCAGGCCGCCTCTCTCGGCCTTGGTCAGATTGTCGAACTTTCTCTGGGTAATCAGCTTGGCGTT
CAGCAGCTGCCGCCAGTAGTTCTTCATCTTCTTCACGACCTCTTCGGAGGGCACGTTGTCGCTCTTGCCC
CGGTTCTTGTCGCTTCTGGTCAGCACCTTGTTGTCGATGGAGTCGTCCTTCAGAAAGCTCTGAGGCACGA
TATGGTCCACATCGTAGTCGGACAGCCGGTTGATGTCCAGTTCCTGGTCCACGTACATATCCCGCCCATT
CTGCAGGTAGTACAGGTACAGCTTCTCGTTCTGCAGCTGGGTGTTTTCCACGGGGTGTTCTTTCAGGATC
TGGCTGCCCAGCTCTTTGATGCCCTCTTCGATCCGCTTCATTCTCTCGCGGCTGTTCTTCTGTCCCTTCT
GGGTGGTCTGGTTCTCTCTGGCCATTTCGATCACGATGTTCTCGGGCTTGTGCCGGCCCATCACTTTCAC
GAGCTCGTCCACCACCTTCACTGTCTGCAGGATGCCCTTCTTAATGGCGGGGCTGCCGGCCAGATTGGCA
ATGTGCTCGTGCAGGCTATCGCCCTGGCCGGACACCTGGGCTTTCTGGATGTCCTCTTTAAAGGTCAGGC
TGTCGTCGTGGATCAGCTGCATGAAGTTTCTGTTGGCGAAGCCGTCGGACTTCAGGAAATCCAGGATTGT
CTTGCCGGACTGCTTGTCCCGGATGCCGTTGATCAGCTTCCGGCTCAGCCTGCCCCAGCCGGTGTATCTC
CGCCGCTTCAGCTGCTTCATCACTTTGTCGTCGAACAGGTGGGCATAGGTTTTCAGCCGTTCCTCGATCA
TCTCTCTGTCCTC
