>Addgene plasmid #59984 | pDCC5 | addgene partial sequence | sequence record 97383 | hsp70-R2 5'-CGACGTGTTCACTTTGCTTG-3'
GCGCCTCTATTTATACTCCGGCGCTCTTTTCGCGAACATTCGAGGCGCGCTCTCTCGAACCAACGAGAGC
AGTATGCCGTTTACTGTGTGACAGAGTGAGAGAGCATTAGTGCAGAGAGGGAGAGACCCAAAAAGAAAAG
AGAGAATAACGAATAACGGCCAGAGAAATTTCTCGAGTTTTCTTTCTGCCAAACAAATGACCTACCACAA
TAACCAGTTTGTTTTGGGATTCTAGAGCCATTTGTCTGCAGAATTGGCGCACGCGCTAAAAACGGACTAG
CCTTATTTTAACTTGCTATTTCTAGCTCTAAAACAAAAAAGCACCGACTCGGTGCCACTTTTTCAAGTTG
ATAACGGACTAGCCTTATTTTAACTTGCTATTTCTAGCTCTAAAACAGGTCTTCTCGAAGACCCGAAGTA
TTGAGGAAAACATACCTATATAAATGATCAACATCAGGAAAGAGCAGTTGAGAATTATAAGAATTGGCAA
ATGGTCTTAAGAACCCTCTGCTTAAGATTTTCAAAATTTCCTTTAGAATCAAAGTGTCCTATTGTTCGTT
TGTTGAAAACACAGTTCGATTTATTGACTATAATAAATTGATAGTTTTAAATATAGAGGCACGACTAAGA
GAGTTTGGTTTTGTTTTGGTTAGGGACCAAAAAAAGTATACATAACGAATAAAAAAGGATTTAAGTGCAA
ATGGTAAAAAAGTGTCGAGTTTTTCTTGAGTTGATTGTGCTGTAATGAGACTCTGCATTCGGCATTTGAC
TCGGCTTTTCCTACTCGTGCCGTATTTCA
